>Addgene plasmid #175795 | tcTRP24sub6 | addgene full sequence | sequence record 343860 | Addgene NGS Result
GATGATAAGCTGTCAAACATGAGAATTCTTGAAGACGAAAGGGCCTCGTGATACGCCTATTTTTATAGGT
TAATGTCATGATAATAATGGTTTCTTAGACGTCAGGTGGCACTTTTCGGGGAAATGTGCGCGGAACCCCT
ATTTGTTTATTTTTCTAAATACATTCAAATATGTATCCGCTCATGAGACAATAACCCTGATAAATGCTTC
AATAATATTGAAAAAGGAAGAGTATGAGTATTCAACATTTCCGTGTCGCCCTTATTCCCTTTTTTGCGGC
ATTTTGCCTTCCTGTTTTTGCTCACCCAGAAACGCTGGTGAAAGTAAAAGATGCTGAAGATCAGTTGGGT
GCACGAGTGGGTTACATCGAACTGGATCTCAACAGCGGTAAGATCCTTGAGAGTTTTCGCCCCGAAGAAC
GTTTTCCAATGATGAGCACTTTTAAAGTTCTGCTATGTGGCGCGGTATTATCCCGTGTTGACGCCGGGCA
AGAGCAACTCGGTCGCCGCATACACTATTCTCAGAATGACTTGGTTGAGTACTCACCAGTCACAGAAAAG
CATCTTACGGATGGCATGACAGTAAGAGAATTATGCAGTGCTGCCATAACCATGAGTGATAACACTGCGG
CCAACTTACTTCTGACAACGATCGGAGGACCGAAGGAGCTAACCGCTTTTTTGCACAACATGGGGGATCA
TGTAACTCGCCTTGATCGTTGGGAACCGGAGCTGAATGAAGCCATACCAAACGACGAGCGTGACACCACG
ATGCCTGCAGCAATGGCAACAACGTTGCGCAAACTATTAACTGGCGAACTACTTACTCTAGCTTCCCGGC
AACAATTAATAGACTGGATGGAGGCGGATAAAGTTGCAGGACCACTTCTGCGCTCGGCCCTTCCGGCTGG
CTGGTTTATTGCTGATAAATCTGGAGCCGGTGAGCGTGGGTCTCGCGGTATCATTGCAGCACTGGGGCCA
GATGGTAAGCCCTCCCGTATCGTAGTTATCTACACGACGGGGAGTCAGGCAACTATGGATGAACGAAATA
GACAGATCGCTGAGATAGGTGCCTCACTGATTAAGCATTGGTAACTGTCAGACCAAGTTTACTCATATAT
ACTTTAGATTGATTTAAAACTTCATTTTTAATTTAAAAGGATCTAGGTGAAGATCCTTTTTGATAATCTC
ATGACCAAAATCCCTTAACGTGAGTTTTCGTTCCACTGAGCGTCAGACCCCGTAGAAAAGATCAAAGGAT
CTTCTTGAGATCCTTTTTTTCTGCGCGTAATCTGCTGCTTGCAAACAAAAAAACCACCGCTACCAGCGGT
GGTTTGTTTGCCGGATCAAGAGCTACCAACTCTTTTTCCGAAGGTAACTGGCTTCAGCAGAGCGCAGATA
CCAAATACTGTCCTTCTAGTGTAGCCGTAGTTAGGCCACCACTTCAAGAACTCTGTAGCACCGCCTACAT
ACCTCGCTCTGCTAATCCTGTTACCAGTGGCTGCTGCCAGTGGCGATAAGTCGTGTCTTACCGGGTTGGA
CTCAAGACGATAGTTACCGGATAAGGCGCAGCGGTCGGGCTGAACGGGGGGTTCGTGCACACAGCCCAGC
TTGGAGCGAACGACCTACACCGAACTGAGATACCTACAGCGTGAGCTATGAGAAAGCGCCACGCTTCCCG
AAGGGAGAAAGGCGGACAGGTATCCGGTAAGCGGCAGGGTCGGAACAGGAGAGCGCACGAGGGAGCTTCC
AGGGGGAAACGCCTGGTATCTTTATAGTCCTGTCGGGTTTCGCCACCTCTGACTTGAGCGTCGATTTTTG
TGATGCTCGTCAGGGGGGCGGAGCCTATGGAAAAACGCCAGCAACGCGGCCTTTTTACGGTTCCTGGCCT
TTTGCTGGCCTTTTGCTCACATGTTCTTTCCTGCGTTATCCCCTGATTCTGTGGATAACCGTATTACCGC
CTTTGAGTGAGCTGATACCGCTCGCCGCAGCCGAACGACCGAGCGCAGCGAGTCAGTGAGCGAGGAAGCG
GAAGAGCGCCTGATGCGGTATTTTCTCCTTACGCATCTGTGCGGTATTTCACACCGCAATGGTGCACTCT
CAGTACAATCTGCTCTGATGCCGCATAGTTAAGCCAGTATACACTCCGCTATCGCTACGTGACTGGGTCA
TGGCTGCGCCCCGACACCCGCCAACACCCGCTGACGCGCCCTGACGGGCTTGTCTGCTCCCGGCATCCGC
TTACAGACAAGCTGTGACCGTCTCCGGGAGCTGCATGTGTCAGAGGTTTTCACCGTCATCACCGAAACGC
GCGAGGCAGCTGCGGTAAAGCTCATCAGCGTGGTCGTGAAGCGATTCACAGATGTCTGCCTGTTCATCCG
CGTCCAGCTCGTTGAGTTTCTCCAGAAGCGTTAATGTCTGGCTTCTGATAAAGCGGGCCATGTTAAGGGC
GGTTTTTTCCTGTTTGGTCACTGATGCCTCCGTGTAAGGGGGATTTCTGTTCATGGGGGTAATGATACCG
ATGAAACGAGAGAGGATGCTCACGATACGGGTTACTGATGATGAACATGCCCGGTTACTGGAACGTTGTG
AGGGTAAACAACTGGCGGTATGGATGCGGCGGGACCAGAGAAAAATCACTCAGGGTCAATGCCAGCGCTT
CGTTAATACAGATGTAGGTGTTCCACAGGGTAGCCAGCAGCATCCTGCGATGCAGATCCGGAACATAATG
GTGCAGGGCGCTGACTTCCGCGTTTCCAGACTTTACGAAACACGGAAACCGAAGACCATTCATGTTGTTG
CTCAGGTCGCAGACGTTTTGCAGCAGCAGTCGCTTCACGTTCGCTCGCGTATCGGTGATTCATTCTGCTA
ACCAGTAAGGCAACCCCGCCAGCCTAGCCGGGTCCTCAACGACAGGAGCACGATCATGCGCACCCGTGGC
CAGGACCCAACGCTGCCCGAGATGCGCCGCGTGCGGCTGCTGGAGATGGCGGACGCGATGGATATGTTCT
GCCAAGGGTTGGTTTGCGCATTCACAGTTCTCCGCAAGAATTGATTGGCTCCAATTCTTGGAGTGGTGAA
TCCGTTAGCGAGGTGCCGCCGGCTTCCATTCAGGTCGAGGTGGCCCGGCTCCATGCACCGCGACGCAACG
CGGGGAGGCAGACAAGGTATAGGGCGGCGCCTACAATCCATGCCAACCCGTTCCATGTGCTCGCCGAGGC
GGCATAAATCGCCGTGACGATCAGCGGTCCAATGATCGAAGTTAGGCTGGTAAGAGCCGCGAGCGATCCT
TGAAGCTGTCCCTGATGGTCGTCATCTACCTGCCTGGACAGCATGGCCTGCAACGCGGGCATCCCGATGC
CGCCGGAAGCGAGAAGAATCATAATGGGGAAGGCCATCCAGCCTCGCGTCGCGAACGCCAGCAAGACGTA
GCCCAGCGCGTCGGCCGCCATGCCGGCGATAATGGCCTGCTTCTCGCCGAAACGTTTGGTGGCGGGACCA
GTGACGAAGGCTTGAGCGAGGGCGTGCAAGATTCCGAATACCGCAAGCGACAGGCCGATCATCGTCGCGC
TCCAGCGAAAGCGGTCCTCGCCGAAAATGACCCAGAGCGCTGCCGGCACCTGTCCTACGAGTTGCATGAT
AAAGAAGACAGTCATAAGTGCGGCGACGATAGTCATGCCCCGCGCCCACCGGAAGGAGCTGACTGGGTTG
AAGGCTCTCAAGGGCATCGGTCGAGATCCCGGTGCCTAATGAGTGAGCTAACTTACATTAATTGCGTTGC
GCTCACTGCCCGCTTTCCAGTCGGGAAACTGTCGTGCCAGCTGCATTAATGAATCGGCCAACGCGCGGGG
AGAGGCGGTTTGCGTATTGGGCGCCAGGGTGGTTTTTCTTTTCACCAGTGAGACGGGCAACAGCTGATTG
CCCTTCACCGCCTGGCCCTGAGAGAGTTGCAGCAAGCGGTCCACGCTGGTTTGCCCCAGCAGGCGAAAAT
CCTGTTTGATGGTGGTTAACGGCGGGATATAACATGAGCTGTCTTCGGTATCGTCGTATCCCACTACCGA
GATATCCGCACCAACGCGCAGCCCGGACTCGGTAATGGCGCGCATTGCGCCCAGCGCCATCTGATCGTTG
GCAACCAGCATCGCAGTGGGAACGATGCCCTCATTCAGCATTTGCATGGTTTGTTGAAAACCGGACATGG
CACTCCAGTCGCCTTCCCGTTCCGCTATCGGCTGAATTTGATTGCGAGTGAGATATTTATGCCAGCCAGC
CAGACGCAGACGCGCCGAGACAGAACTTAATGGGCCCGCTAACAGCGCGATTTGCTGGTGACCCAATGCG
ACCAGATGCTCCACGCCCAGTCGCGTACCGTCTTCATGGGAGAAAATAATACTGTTGATGGGTGTCTGGT
CAGAGACATCAAGAAATAACGCCGGAACATTAGTGCAGGCAGCTTCCACAGCAATGGCATCCTGGTCATC
CAGCGGATAGTTAATGATCAGCCCACTGACGCGTTGCGCGAGAAGATTGTGCACCGCCGCTTTACAGGCT
TCGACGCCGCTTCGTTCTACCATCGACACCACCACGCTGGCACCCAGTTGATCGGCGCGAGATTTAATCG
CCGCGACAATTTGCGACGGCGCGTGCAGGGCCAGACTGGAGGTGGCAACGCCAATCAGCAACGACTGTTT
GCCCGCCAGTTGTTGTGCCACGCGGTTGGGAATGTAATTCAGCTCCGCCATCGCCGCTTCCACTTTTTCC
CGCGTTTTCGCAGAAACGTGGCTGGCCTGGTTCACCACGCGGGAAACGGTCTGATAAGAGACACCGGCAT
ACTCTGCGACATCGTATAACGTTACTGGTTTCACATTCACCACCCTGAATTGACTCTCTTCCGGGCGCTA
TCATGCCATACCGCGAAAGGTTTTGCGCCATTCGATGGTGTCCGGGATCTCGACGCTCTCCCTTATGCGA
CTCCTGCATTAGGAAGCAGCCCAGTAGTAGGTTGAGGCCGTTGAGCACCGCCGCCGCAAGGAATGGTGCA
TGCAAGGAGATGGCGCCCAACAGTCCCCCGGCCACGGGGCCTGCCACCATACCCACGCCGAAACAAGCGC
TCATGAGCCCGAAGTGGCGAGCCCGATCTTCCCCATCGGTGATGTCGGCGATATAGGCGCCAGCAACCGC
ACCTGTGGCGCCGGTGATGCCGGCCACGATGCGTCCGGCGTAGAGGATCGAGATCTCGATCCCGCGAAAT
TAATACGACTCACTATAGGGGAATTGTGAGCGGATAACAATTCCCCTCTAGAAATAATTTTGTTTAACTT
TAAGAAGGAGATATACTATGGCTAGCAGCCATCATCATCATCATCATAGCAGCGGCCTGGTGCCGCGCGG
CAGCTCCATGGGTAACAGCGAGCTGGCGGCGCGTATCCTGATCATTCTGTTCCAGCAACTGGTGGAGCTG
GCGCGTCTGGCGATTGAAAGCGGCGACGAGGAACTGCTGCGTCGTGTGAGCGAGTGGCTGGAGGAAGTTA
TCAAGGATATGCGTCGTGTGGTTGAACAGGCGCTGCGTGAGGGTAACAGCGAACTGGCGGCTCGTATCCT
GATTATTCTGTTTCAGCAACTGGTTGAGCTGGCGCGTCTGGCGATAGAGAGCGGTGATGAAGAGTTATTA
CGTCGTGTGAGCGAATGGCTGGAGGAAGTTATTAAAGACATGCGTCGTGTTGTGGAGCAGGCGCTGCGCG
AAGGTAACAGCGAACTGGCGGCACGTATCCTGATAATTCTGTTTCAACAACTGGTGGAGCTGGCGCGTCT
GGCGATCGAGAGCGGTGATGAAGAATTATTACGTCGTGTGAGCGAGTGGCTGGAGGAAGTTATAAAAGAC
ATGCGTCGTGTGGTGGAGCAGGCGCTGCGTGAAGGTAACAGCGAACTGGCGGCGCGTATCCTGATAATTC
TGTTCCAACAACTGGTTGAGCTGGCGCGTCTGGCGATAGAAAGCGGTGATGAAGAGCTTTTACGTCGTGT
GAGCGAGTGGCTGGAGGAAGTTATAAAGGACATGCGTCGTGTTGTTGAGCAGGCGCTGCGCGAGGGTAAC
AGCGAACTGGCGGCCCGTATCCTGATAATTCTGTTCCAGCAACTGGTGGAGCTGGCGCGTCTGGCGATAG
AATCTGGTGATGAAGAGTTACTTCGTCGTGTGAGCGAGTGGCTGGAGGAAGTTATAAAGGATATGCGTCG
TGTTGTGGAACAGGCGCTGCGCGAGGGTAACAGCGAACTGGCGGCACGTATCCTGATCATTCTGTTTCAG
CAACTGGTTGAGCTGGCGCGTCTGGCGATAGAAAGTGGTGATGAAGAGCTTCTTCGTCGTGTGAGCGAGT
GGCTGGAGGAAGTTATAAAGGATATGCGTCGTGTAGTTGAGCAGGCGCTGCGTGAGGGCTAAGCGGCCGC
ACTCGAGGATCCGGCTGCTAACAAAGCCCGAAAGGAAGCTGAGTTGGCTGCTGCCACCGCTGAGCAATAA
CTAGCATAACCCCTTGGGGCCTCTAAACGGGTCTTGAGGGGTTTTTTGCTGAAAGGAGGAACTATATCCG
GATATCCCGCAAGAGGCCCGGCAGTACCGGCATAACCAAGCCTATGCCTACAGCATCCAGGGTGACGGTG
CCGAGGATGACGATGAGCGCATTGTTAGATTTCATACACGGTGCCTGACTGCGTTAGCAATTTAACTGTG
ATAAACTACCGCATTAAAGCTTATC
Features (pLannotate 1.2.2; 20 found; start..end, strand, type, name):
    129..233     +  promoter       AmpR promoter: bla
    234..1094    +  CDS            AmpR: β-lactamase; bla; confers resistance to ampicillin, carbenicillin, and related antibiotics
   1265..1853    +  rep_origin     ori: high-copy-number ColE1/pMB1/pBR322/pUC origin of replication
   2039..2178    -  misc_feature   bom: basis of mobility region from pBR322
   2280..2471    -  CDS            rop: Rop protein, which maintains plasmids at low copy number; rop
   2488..2868    +  CDS            YPB1_ECOLX: Protein predicted: Swiss-Prot protein existence level 4. From Escherichia coli.
   3110..3734    -  CDS            TcR (fragment): tetracycline efflux protein; tet; confers resistance to tetracycline
   3749..3770    -  protein_bind   CAP binding site: CAP binding activates transcription in the presence of cAMP. E. coli catabolite activator protein
   3783..4864    -  CDS            lacI: lac repressor; lacI; The lac repressor binds to the lac operator to inhibit transcription in E. coli. This inhibition can be relieved by adding lactose or isopropyl-β-D-thiogalactopyranoside (IPTG).
   4865..4942    -  promoter       lacI promoter: lacI
   4950..5229    -  CDS            TcR (fragment): tetracycline efflux protein; tet; confers resistance to tetracycline
   5251..5269    +  promoter       T7 promoter: promoter for bacteriophage T7 RNA polymerase
   5270..5294    +  protein_bind   lac operator: The lac repressor binds to the lac operator to inhibit transcription in E. coli. This inhibition can be relieved by adding lactose or isopropyl-β-D-thiogalactopyranoside (IPTG). lac repressor encoded by lacI
   5309..5331    +  RBS            RBS: efficient ribosome binding site from bacteriophage T7 gene 10 (Olins and Rangwala, 1989)
   5350..5367    +  CDS            capTEV™ (fragment): composite tag for in vivo biotinylation, TEV protease cleavage, and 6xHis tagging
   5377..5394    +  CDS            thrombin site: thrombin recognition and cleavage site
   6454..6503    +  CDS            SET1 (fragment): solubility-enhancement tag derived from T7 phage gene 10B
   6511..6558    +  terminator     T7 terminator: transcription terminator for bacteriophage T7 RNA polymerase
   6581..6685    -  CDS            TcR (fragment): tetracycline efflux protein; tet; confers resistance to tetracycline
   6733..16      -  promoter       tet promoter (across the origin): E. coli promoter for tetracycline efflux protein gene
