[The description below was written by a language model from this plasmid's Addgene catalogue record and pLannotate feature annotations shown in this document.]
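Description:
tcTRP24sub6 is a bacterial expression plasmid built on pET15HE, a laboratory-modified pET15-type backbone, and encodes a synthetic, computationally designed protein. It is propagated in E. coli through a ColE1/pMB1-family origin and selected with ampicillin via the bla gene under its own promoter. The catalogue lists it as high copy, although the feature table also shows the pBR322-derived bom region and the rop gene, which normally moderates copy number. Several tetracycline-resistance annotations are only fragments left over from the pBR322 ancestry and do not represent a functional marker.

The expression cassette follows the standard pET layout: a T7 promoter followed immediately by a lac operator, the T7 gene 10 ribosome binding site, and a downstream T7 terminator, with a plasmid-borne lacI gene supplying repressor. Transcription therefore depends on a host providing T7 RNA polymerase and can be induced with IPTG. The coding region begins with a backbone-encoded N-terminal 6xHis tag (picked up by the annotation software as a short capTEV fragment) and a thrombin cleavage site, allowing affinity purification and tag removal. The insert, recorded as 522 bp and cloned between retained NcoI and NotI sites, is not itself annotated in the feature table. The unannotated stretch between the thrombin site and the terminator region is longer than the stated insert size, and the record does not explain the difference.

The insert encodes a six-repeat subunit of a de novo "thick" circular tandem repeat protein; four such monomers are designed to assemble into a tetrameric ring of 24 repeats. The plasmid is suited to recombinant production of this subunit for structural and biophysical study of designed repeat-protein assemblies.
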