Addgene plasmid #175795: tcTRP24sub6
Purpose: de novo thick circular tandem repeat protein tetramer formed from 6-repeat monomers
Depositing lab: Barry Stoddard. Depositing organization: Fred Hutchinson Cancer Center. Publication: Design of functionalised circular tandem repeat proteins with longer repeat topologies and enhanced subunit contact surfaces. Hallinan JP, Doyle LA, Shen BW, Gewe MM, Takushi B, Kennedy MA, Friend D, Roberts JM, Bradley P, Stoddard BL. Commun Biol. 2021 Oct 29;4(1):1240. doi: 10.1038/s42003-021-02766-y. PubMed 34716407.
Backbone
  Vector backbone: pET15HE
  Backbone manufacturer: Stoddard Lab
  Backbone size w/o insert (bp): 5727
  Total vector size (bp): 6746
  Vector type: Bacterial Expression
Growth in bacteria
  Bacterial resistance: Ampicillin, 100 μg/mL
  Growth temperature: 37°C
  Growth strain: DH5alpha
  Copy number: High Copy
Gene/Insert
  Gene/Insert name: tcTRP24sub6
  Species: Synthetic
  Insert size (bp): 522
  Tag / fusion protein: 6xHis (N terminal on backbone)
  Cloning method: Restriction Enzyme; 5′ cloning site NcoI (not destroyed); 3′ cloning site NotI (not destroyed)
  Sequencing primers: 5′ T7; 3′ T7 terminator
Resource information
  A portion of this plasmid was derived from a plasmid made by: GenScript
Terms and licenses: Academic/Nonprofit Terms; Industry Terms: Not Available to Industry
How to cite: tcTRP24sub6 was a gift from Barry Stoddard (Addgene plasmid # 175795 ; http://n2t.net/addgene:175795 ; RRID:Addgene_175795)
